Addgene plasmid #152095: pGBW-m4134116
Purpose: Mammalian expression plasmid for SARS-CoV-2 ORF3a protein
Depositing lab: Ginkgo Bioworks & Benjie Chen. Depositing organization: Ginkgo Bioworks.
Backbone
  Vector backbone: pTwist_CMV_Puro_6
  Backbone size w/o insert (bp): 6080
  Vector type: Mammalian Expression
  Selectable markers: Puromycin
Growth in bacteria
  Bacterial resistance: Ampicillin, 100 μg/mL
  Growth temperature: 37°C
  Growth strain: DH5alpha
  Copy number: High Copy
Gene/Insert
  Gene/Insert name: SARS-CoV-2 ORF3a protein
  Species: Severe acute respiratory syndrome coronavirus 2
  Insert size (bp): 821
  Mutation: wt
  Entrez Gene: ORF3a (a.k.a. GU280_gp03)
  Promoter: CMV
  Tag / fusion protein: Cleavable TEV;TapTag (C terminal on backbone)
  Cloning method: Unknown
Resource information
  A portion of this plasmid was derived from a plasmid made by: GinkgoBioworks
Depositor comments: NCBI reference sequence: YP_009724391.1
How to cite: pGBW-m4134116 was a gift from Ginkgo Bioworks & Benjie Chen (Addgene plasmid # 152095 ; http://n2t.net/addgene:152095 ; RRID:Addgene_152095)
