[The description below was written by a language model from this plasmid's Addgene catalogue record and pLannotate feature annotations shown in this document.]
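Description:
pGBW-m4134116 is a mammalian expression plasmid carrying the wild-type SARS-CoV-2 ORF3a coding sequence in the pTwist_CMV_Puro_6 backbone. It is propagated in E. coli as a high-copy plasmid through a ColE1/pUC-type origin and selected with ampicillin via a full-length β-lactamase gene. The sequenced record is about 7.5 kb. For selection in mammalian cells, a separate cassette places puromycin N-acetyltransferase under the human ubiquitin C promoter, followed by a synthetic polyadenylation signal.

ORF3a is driven by CMV regulatory sequences. The annotation detects the CMV immediate-early enhancer together with promoter fragments, including a match to a truncated CMV variant, immediately upstream of the insert across the circular junction. The catalogue lists a C-terminal, backbone-encoded tag described as a cleavable TEV site plus TapTag. In keeping with this, the feature table shows a short fragment matching myosin light chain kinase 2, most likely a calmodulin-binding peptide, and a fragment of Staphylococcus aureus protein A containing immunoglobulin-binding domains, both downstream of ORF3a. These are the usual components of a tandem affinity purification tag, in which TEV cleavage releases the bait from an IgG matrix before a second capture step. The TEV site itself is not separately annotated.

An SV40 poly(A) signal is annotated just downstream of the fusion, although on the opposite strand. The expression unit is flanked by T7 and rrnG terminators and by β-globin insulator elements, which help isolate it from neighbouring transcription. ORF3a is a viroporin implicated in lysosomal virion egress and in blocking autophagy. The construct is suited to transient or puromycin-selected expression of tagged ORF3a, for example for affinity purification and interaction studies, although the record states only mammalian expression as the purpose.
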