Features (pLannotate 1.2.2; 21 found; start..end, strand, type, name):
      5..829     +  CDS            AP3A_SARS2: Experimental evidence at protein level: Swiss-Prot protein existence level 1. Plays a role in virus egress via lysosomal trafficking (PubMed:33157038, PubMed:33422265). Forms homotetrameric ion channels (viroporin) localized at endosomes and lysosomes, that may induce deacidification of lysosomes thereby allowing safe virion egress through lysosomal trafficking (By similarity) (PubMed:33157038, PubMed:33422265). Also blocks formation of autolysosomes through binding and sequestering host TMUB1/HOPS on late endosomes. This prevents fusion of autophagosomes with lysosomes, disrupting autophagy a
    884..961     +  CDS            MYLK2 (fragment): MYLK2_HUMAN - Experimental evidence at protein level: Swiss-Prot protein existence level 1. Implicated in the level of global muscle contraction and cardiac function. Phosphorylates a specific serine in the N-terminus of a myosin light chain. From Homo sapiens (Human).
   1043..1393    +  CDS            spa (fragment): SPA_STAAU - Experimental evidence at protein level: Swiss-Prot protein existence level 1. Plays a role in the inhibition of the host innate and adaptive immune responses. Possesses five immunoglobulin-binding domains that capture both the fragment crystallizable region (Fc region) and the Fab region (part of Ig that identifies antigen) of immunoglobulins (By similarity). In turn, Staphylococcus aureus is protected from phagocytic killing via inhibition of Ig Fc region. In addition, the host elicited B-cell response is prevented due to a decrease of antibody-secreting cell proliferation that en
   1458..1579    -  polyA_signal   SV40 poly(A) signal: SV40 polyadenylation signal
   1602..1671    -  CDS            large T antigen (fragment): large T antigen from SV40 (simian virus 40)
   1694..1740    +  terminator     T7 terminator: transcription terminator for bacteriophage T7 RNA polymerase
   1770..1906    +  terminator     rrnG terminator: transcription terminator from the E. coli ribosomal RNA rrnG operon (Albrechtsen et al., 1991)
   1951..2022    +  misc_feature   3' β-globin insulator: insulator downstream of the human β-globin locus (Farrell et al., 2002)
   2248..2836    -  rep_origin     ori: high-copy-number ColE1/pMB1/pBR322/pUC origin of replication
   3008..3072    -  CDS            bla(M) (fragment): β-lactamase lacking the signal sequence; bla(M); allows cytosolic expression of β-lactamase
   3336..4545    +  promoter       UbC promoter: human ubiquitin C promoter
   4549..5146    +  CDS            PuroR (fragment): puromycin N-acetyltransferase; pac from Streptomyces; confers resistance to puromycin
   5175..5223    +  polyA_signal   poly(A) signal: synthetic polyadenylation signal
   5489..6349    +  CDS            AmpR: β-lactamase; bla; confers resistance to ampicillin, carbenicillin, and related antibiotics
   6362..6498    +  terminator     rrnG terminator: transcription terminator from the E. coli ribosomal RNA rrnG operon (Albrechtsen et al., 1991)
   6650..6721    +  misc_feature   5' β-globin insulator: insulator upstream of the human β-globin locus (Farrell et al., 2002)
   6726..6772    -  terminator     T7 terminator: transcription terminator for bacteriophage T7 RNA polymerase
   6790..6838    -  polyA_signal   poly(A) signal: synthetic polyadenylation signal
   6919..7222    +  enhancer       CMV enhancer: human cytomegalovirus immediate early enhancer
   7295..7312    -  promoter       CMV promoter (fragment): human cytomegalovirus (CMV) immediate early promoter
   7375..7426    +  promoter       CMVd2 promoter: truncated human cytomegalovirus (CMV) immediate early promoter that yields moderately reduced expression relative to the full-length promoter
>Addgene plasmid #152095 | pGBW-m4134116 | addgene full sequence | sequence record 299795 | Addgene NGS Result
CACCATGGATTTGTTTATGAGAATCTTCACAATTGGAACTGTAACTTTGAAGCAAGGTGAAATCAAGGAT
GCTACTCCTTCAGATTTTGTTCGCGCTACTGCAACGATACCGATACAAGCCTCACTCCCTTTCGGATGGC
TTATTGTTGGCGTTGCACTTCTTGCTGTTTTTCAGAGCGCTTCCAAAATCATAACCCTCAAAAAGAGATG
GCAACTAGCACTCTCCAAGGGTGTTCACTTTGTTTGCAACTTGCTGTTGTTGTTTGTAACAGTTTACTCA
CACCTTTTGCTCGTTGCTGCTGGCCTTGAAGCCCCTTTTCTCTATCTTTATGCTTTAGTCTACTTCTTGC
AGAGTATAAACTTTGTAAGAATAATAATGAGGCTTTGGCTTTGCTGGAAATGCCGTTCCAAAAACCCATT
ACTTTATGATGCCAACTATTTTCTTTGCTGGCATACTAATTGTTACGACTATTGTATACCTTACAATAGT
GTAACTTCTTCAATTGTCATTACTTCAGGTGATGGCACAACAAGTCCTATTTCTGAACATGACTACCAGA
TTGGTGGTTATACTGAAAAATGGGAATCTGGAGTAAAAGACTGTGTTGTATTACACAGTTACTTCACTTC
AGACTATTACCAGCTGTACTCAACTCAATTGAGTACAGACACTGGTGTTGAACATGTTACCTTCTTCATC
TACAATAAAATTGTTGATGAGCCTGAAGAACATGTCCAAATTCACACAATCGACGGTTCATCCGGAGTTG
TTAATCCAGTAATGGAACCAATTTATGATGAACCGACGACGACTACTAGCGTGCCTTTGGAAAACCTTTA
CTTTCAGTCGGGACGGCGAATCCCGGGGCTGATAAATCCCTGGAAAAGGAGATGGAAGAAGAACTTTATT
GCAGTGTCTGCGGCTAACCGGTTCAAAAAGATCAGTTCAAGCGGCGCCCTAGATTACGACATTCCTACGA
CCGCCTCCGAGAATCTCTATTTCCAGGGTGAATTTGGCTTGGCACAACATGACGAGGCCGTCGATAACAA
GTTTAATAAAGAACAGCAGAACGCTTTCTATGAGATCCTTCACTTACCAAATCTGAACGAAGAGCAACGC
AACGCTTTCATTCAGAGCCTGAAAGACGATCCCTCGCAGTCTGCAAATCTCCTGGCCGAAGCCAAGAAGC
TGAATGACGCACAGGCTCCAAAAGTTGATAACAAGTTTAACAAGGAGCAGCAGAATGCTTTCTACGAGAT
ATTGCACCTTCCTAATCTGAATGAGGAACAAAGAAATGCATTTATCCAGTCCCTAAAAGACGATCCATCA
CAGAGTGCCAACCTGCTTGCGGAAGCCAAAAAGCTCAATGATGCCCAGGCCCCGAAAGTAGACGCGAACC
ATCAATAAGCTAGCTTGACTGACTGAGATACAGCGTACCTTCAGCTCACAGACATGATAAGATACATTGA
TGAGTTTGGACAAACCACAACTAGAATGCAGTGAAAAAAATGCTTTATTTGTGAAATTTGTGATGCTATT
GCTTTATTTGTAACCATTATAAGCTGCAATAAACAAGTTAACAACAACAATTGCATTCATTTTATGTTTC
AGGTTCAGGGGGAGGTGTGGGAGGTTTTTTAAAGCAAGTAAAACCTCTACAAATGTGGTATTGGCCCATC
TCTATCGGTATCGTAGCATAACCCCTTGGGGCCTCTAAACGGGTCTTGAGGGGTTTTTTGTGCCCCTCGG
GCCGGATTGCTATCTACCGGCATTGGCGCAGAAAAAAATGCCTGATGCGACGCTGCGCGTCTTATACTCC
CACATATGCCAGATTCAGCAACGGATACGGCTTCCCCAACTTGCCCACTTCCATACGTGTCCTCCTTACC
AGAAATTTATCCTTAAGGTCGTCAGCTATCCTGCAGGCGATCTCTCGATTTCGATCAAGACATTCCTTTA
ATGGTCTTTTCTGGACACCACTAGGGGTCAGAAGTAGTTCATCAAACTTTCTTCCCTCCCTAATCTCATT
GGTTACCTTGGGCTATCGAAACTTAATTAACCAGTCAAGTCAGCTACTTGGCGAGATCGACTTGTCTGGG
TTTCGACTACGCTCAGAATTGCGTCAGTCAAGTTCGATCTGGTCCTTGCTATTGCACCCGTTCTCCGATT
ACGAGTTTCATTTAAATCATGTGAGCAAAAGGCCAGCAAAAGGCCAGGAACCGTAAAAAGGCCGCGTTGC
TGGCGTTTTTCCATAGGCTCCGCCCCCCTGACGAGCATCACAAAAATCGACGCTCAAGTCAGAGGTGGCG
AAACCCGACAGGACTATAAAGATACCAGGCGTTTCCCCCTGGAAGCTCCCTCGTGCGCTCTCCTGTTCCG
ACCCTGCCGCTTACCGGATACCTGTCCGCCTTTCTCCCTTCGGGAAGCGTGGCGCTTTCTCATAGCTCAC
GCTGTAGGTATCTCAGTTCGGTGTAGGTCGTTCGCTCCAAGCTGGGCTGTGTGCACGAACCCCCCGTTCA
GCCCGACCGCTGCGCCTTATCCGGTAACTATCGTCTTGAGTCCAACCCGGTAAGACACGACTTATCGCCA
CTGGCAGCAGCCACTGGTAACAGGATTAGCAGAGCGAGGTATGTAGGCGGTGCTACAGAGTTCTTGAAGT
GGTGGCCTAACTACGGCTACACTAGAAGAACAGTATTTGGTATCTGCGCTCTGCTGAAGCCAGTTACCTT
CGGAAAAAGAGTTGGTAGCTCTTGATCCGGCAAACAAACCACCGCTGGTAGCGGTGGTTTTTTTGTTTGC
AAGCAGCAGATTACGCGCAGAAAAAAAGGATCTCAAGAAGATCCTTTGATCTTTTCTACGGGGTCTGACG
CTCAGTGGAACGAAAACTCACGTTAAGGGATTTTGGTCATGAGATTATCAAAAAGGATCTTCACCTAGAT
CCTTTTAAATTAAAAATGAAGTTTTAAATCAATCTAAAGTATATATGAGTAAACTTGGTCTGACAGTTAC
CAATGCTTAATCAGTGAGGCACCTATCTCAGCGATCTGTCTATTTCGTTCATCCATAGTTGCATTTAAAT
TTCCGAACTCTCCAAGGCCCTCGTCGGAAAATCTTCAAACCTTTCGTCCGATCCATCTTGCAGGCTACCT
CTCGAACGAACTATCGCAAGTCTCTTGGCCGGCCTTGCGCCTTGGCTATTGCTTGGCAGCGCCTATCGCC
AGGTATTACTCCAATCCCGAATATCCGAGATCGGGATCACCCGAGAGAAGTTCAACCTACATCCTCAATC
CCGATCTATCCGAGATCCGAGGAATATCGAAATCGGGGCGCGCCTGGCCTCCGCGCCGGGTTTTGGCGCC
TCCCGCGGGCGCCCCCCTCGTCACGGCGAGCGCTGCCACGTCAGACGAAGGGCGCAGGAGCGTCCTGATC
CTTCCGCCCGGACGCTCAGGACAGCGGCCCGCTGCTCATAAGACTCGGCCTTAGAACCCCAGTATCAGCA
GAAGGACATTTTAGGACGGGACTTGGGTGACTCTAGGGCACTGGTTTTCTTTCCAGAGAGCGGAACAGGC
GAGGAAAAGTAGTCCCTTCTCGGCGATTCTGCGGAGGGATCTCCGTGGGGCGGTGAACGCCGATGATTAT
ATAAGGACGCGCCGGGTGTGGCACAGCTAGTTCCGTCGCAGCCGGGATTTGGGTCGCGGTTCTTGTTTGT
GGATCGCTGTGATCGTCACTTGGTGAGTAGCGGGCTGCTGGGCTGGCCGGGGCTTTCGTGGCCGCCGGGC
CGCTCGGTGGGACGGAAGCGTGTGGAGAGACCGCCAAGGGCTGTAGTCTGGGTCCGCGAGCAAGGTTGCC
CTGAACTGGGGGTTGGGGGGAGCGCAGCAAAATGGCGGCTGTTCCCGAGTCTTGAATGGAAGACGCTTGT
GAGGCGGGCTGTGAGGTCGTTGAAACAAGGTGGGGGGCATGGTGGGCGGCAAGAACCCAAGGTCTTGAGC
CCTTCGCTAATGCGGGAAAGCTCTTATTCGGGTGAGATGGGCTGGGCACCATCTGGGGACCCTGACGTGA
AGTTTGTCACTGACTGGAGAACTCGGTTTGTCGTCTGTTGCGGGGGCGGCAGTTATGGCGGTGCCGTTGG
GCAGTGCACCCGTACCTTTGGGAGCGCGCGCCCTCGTCGTGTCGTGACGTCACCCGTTCTGTTGGCTTAT
AATGCAGGGTGGGGCCACCTGCCGGTAGGTGTGCGGTAGGCTTTTCTCCGTCGCAGGACGCAGGGTTCGG
GCCTAGGGTAGGCTCTCCTGAATCGACAGGCGCCGGACCTCTGGTGAGGGGAGGGATAAGTGAGGCGTCA
GTTTCTTTGGTCGGTTTTATGTACCTATCTTCTTAAGTAGCTGAAGCTCCGGTTTTGAACTATGCGCTCG
GGGTTGGCGAGTGTGTTTTGTGAAGTTTTTTAGGCACCTTTTGAAATGTAATCATTTGGGTCAATATGTA
ATTTTCAGTGTTAGACTTGTAAATTGTCCGCTAAATTCTGGCCGTTTTTGGCTTTTTTGTTAGACAACAT
GACCGAGTACAAGCCCACGGTGCGCCTCGCCACCCGCGACGACGTCCCCAGGGCCGTACGCACCCTCGCC
GCCGCGTTCGCCGACTACCCCGCCACGCGCCACACCGTCGATCCGGACCGCCACATCGAGCGGGTCACCG
AGCTGCAAGAACTCTTCCTCACGCGCGTCGGGCTCGACATCGGCAAGGTGTGGGTCGCGGACGACGGCGC
CGCGGTGGCGGTCTGGACCACGCCGGAGAGCGTCGAAGCGGGGGCGGTGTTCGCCGAGATCGGCCCGCGC
ATGGCCGAGTTGAGCGGTTCCCGGCTGGCCGCGCAGCAACAGATGGAGGGCCTCCTGGCGCCGCACCGGC
CCAAGGAGCCCGCGTGGTTCCTGGCCACCGTCGGCGTCTCGCCCGACCACCAGGGCAAGGGTCTGGGCAG
CGCCGTCGTGCTCCCCGGAGTGGAGGCCGCCGAGCGCGCCGGGGTGCCCGCCTTCCTGGAGACCTCCGCG
CCCCGCAACCTCCCCTTCTACGAGCGGCTCGGCTTCACCGTCACCGCCGACGTCGAGGTGCCCGAAGGAC
CGCGCACCTGGTGCATGACCCGCAAGCCCGGTGCCTAGGCTAGTATGTAAGCCTAGTCTTAGATAATAAA
ATCGCTATCCATCGAAGATGGATGTGTGTTGGTTTTTTGTGTGTGTAACGCTAGGCGCGCCTGGTGTACC
GAGAACGATCCTCTCAGTGCGAGTCTCGACGATCCATATCGTTGCTTGGCAGTCAGCCAGTCGGAATCCA
GCTTGGGACCCAGGAAGTCCAATCGTCAGATATTGTACTCAAGCCTGGTCACGGCAGCGTACCGATCTGT
TTAAACCTAGATATTGATAGTCTGATCGGTCAACGTATAATCGAGTCCTAGCTTTTGCAAACATCTATCA
AGAGACAGGATCAGCAGGAGGCTTTCGCATGAGTATTCAACATTTCCGTGTCGCCCTTATTCCCTTTTTT
GCGGCATTTTGCCTTCCTGTTTTTGCTCACCCAGAAACGCTGGTGAAAGTAAAAGATGCTGAAGATCAGT
TGGGTGCGCGAGTGGGTTACATCGAACTGGATCTCAACAGCGGTAAGATCCTTGAGAGTTTTCGCCCCGA
AGAACGCTTTCCAATGATGAGCACTTTTAAAGTTCTGCTATGTGGCGCGGTATTATCCCGTATTGACGCC
GGGCAAGAGCAACTCGGTCGCCGCATACACTATTCTCAGAATGACTTGGTTGAGTATTCACCAGTCACAG
AAAAGCATCTTACGGATGGCATGACAGTAAGAGAATTATGCAGTGCTGCCATAACCATGAGTGATAACAC
TGCGGCCAACTTACTTCTGACAACGATTGGAGGACCGAAGGAGCTAACCGCTTTTTTGCACAACATGGGG
GATCATGTAACTCGCCTTGATCGTTGGGAACCGGAGCTGAATGAAGCCATACCAAACGACGAGCGTGACA
CCACGATGCCTGTAGCAATGGCAACAACCTTGCGTAAACTATTAACTGGCGAACTACTTACTCTAGCTTC
CCGGCAACAGTTGATAGACTGGATGGAGGCGGATAAAGTTGCAGGACCACTTCTGCGCTCGGCCCTTCCG
GCTGGCTGGTTTATTGCTGATAAATCTGGAGCCGGTGAGCGTGGGTCTCGCGGTATCATTGCAGCACTGG
GGCCAGATGGTAAGCCCTCCCGTATCGTAGTTATCTACACGACGGGGAGTCAGGCAACTATGGATGAACG
AAATAGACAGATCGCTGAGATAGGTGCCTCACTGATTAAGCATTGGTAACCGATTCTAGGTGCATTGGCG
CAGAAAAAAATGCCTGATGCGACGCTGCGCGTCTTATACTCCCACATATGCCAGATTCAGCAACGGATAC
GGCTTCCCCAACTTGCCCACTTCCATACGTGTCCTCCTTACCAGAAATTTATCCTTAAGATCCCGAATCG
TTTAAACTCGACTCTGGCTCTATCGAATCTCCGTCGTTTCGAGCTTACGCGAACAGCCGTGGCGCTCATT
TGCTCGTCGGGCATCGAATCTCGTCAGCTATCGTCAGCTTACCTTTTTGGCAGCGATCGCGGCTCCCGAC
ATCTTGGACCATTAGCTCCACAGGTATCTTCTTCCCTCTAGTGGTCATAACAGCAGCTTCAGCTACCTCT
CAATTCAAAAAACCCCTCAAGACCCGTTTAGAGGCCCCAAGGGGTTATGCTATCAATCGTTGCGTTACAC
ACACAAAAAACCAACACACATCCATCTTCGATGGATAGCGATTTTATTATCTAACTGCTGATCGAGTGTA
GCCAGATCTAGTAATCAATTACGGGGTCATTAGTTCATAGCCCATATATGGAGTTCCGCGTTACATAACT
TACGGTAAATGGCCCGCCTGGCTGACCGCCCAACGACCCCCGCCCATTGACGTCAATAATGACGTATGTT
CCCATAGTAACGCCAATAGGGACTTTCCATTGACGTCAATGGGTGGAGTATTTACGGTAAACTGCCCACT
TGGCAGTACATCAAGTGTATCATATGCCAAGTACGCCCCCTATTGACGTCAATGACGGTAAATGGCCCGC
CTGGCATTATGCCCAGTACATGACCTTATGGGACTTTCCTACTTGGCAGTACATCTACGTATTAGTCATC
GCTATTACCATGCTGATGCGGTTTTGGCAGTACATCAATGGGCGTGGATAGCGGTTTGACTCACGGGGAT
TTCCAAGTCTCCACCCCATTGACGTCAATGGGAGTTTGTTTTGGCACCAAAATCAACGGGACTTTCCAAA
ATGTCGTAACAACTCCGCCCCATTGACGCAAATGGGCGGTAGGCGTGTACGGTGGGAGGTCTATATAAGC
AGAGCTGGTTTAGTGAACCGTCAGATCAGATCTTTGTCGATCCTACCATCCACTCGACACACCCGCCAGC
GGCCGC
